Addgene plasmid #135899: D86_Ld_260650
Purpose: Expression of Leishmania donovani ectodomain in mammalian cells
Depositing lab: Gavin Wright. Depositing organization: Wellcome Sanger Institute. Publication: Systematic identification of genes encoding cell surface and secreted proteins that are essential for in vitro growth and infection in Leishmania donovani. Roberts AJ, Ong HB, Clare S, Brandt C, Harcourt K, Franssen SU, Cotton JA, Muller-Sienerth N, Wright GJ. PLoS Pathog. 2022 Feb 24;18(2):e1010364. doi: 10.1371/journal.ppat.1010364. eCollection 2022 Feb. PubMed 35202447.
Backbone
  Vector backbone: pTT3
  Backbone manufacturer: Yves Durocher, NRC
  Backbone size w/o insert (bp): 6132
  Vector type: Mammalian Expression
Growth in bacteria
  Bacterial resistance: Ampicillin, 100 μg/mL
  Growth temperature: 37°C
  Growth strain: DH5alpha
  Copy number: High Copy
Gene/Insert
  Gene/Insert name: Protein of unknown function (DUF2012), putative (alt name: LDPBK_260650)
  Species: Leishmania donovani
  Insert size (bp): 420
  Tag / fusion protein: biotinylation sequence and His tag (C terminal on insert)
  Cloning method: Unknown
Terms and licenses: Academic/Nonprofit Terms; Industry Terms: Not Available to Industry
Depositor comments: This plasmid contains a partial truncation of the AmpR promoter that does not seem to impair its ability to provide functional selection.
How to cite: D86_Ld_260650 was a gift from Gavin Wright (Addgene plasmid # 135899 ; http://n2t.net/addgene:135899 ; RRID:Addgene_135899)
