[The description below was written by a language model from this plasmid's Addgene catalogue record and pLannotate feature annotations shown in this document.]
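Description:
D86_Ld_260650 is a mammalian expression plasmid built on the pTT3 backbone for producing the extracellular region (ectodomain) of a Leishmania donovani protein as a soluble recombinant protein. It is maintained in E. coli through a high-copy ColE1/pUC-type origin and selected with ampicillin via the β-lactamase gene. The depositor notes that the AmpR promoter is partially truncated but still gives functional selection. The backbone also carries a fragment of the Epstein-Barr virus oriP, which allows episomal maintenance in mammalian cells that supply EBNA1. Remnants of lac regulatory elements and other short cloning-vector fragments are also annotated but have no evident role in expression.

The expression cassette is driven by the human CMV immediate-early enhancer and promoter. These are followed by adenovirus-derived leader and splice elements and a chimeric intron fragment, which typically improve transcript processing and yield. A mouse immunoglobulin heavy chain signal sequence fragment lies just upstream of the insert position and would direct the product into the secretory pathway. A rabbit β-globin polyadenylation signal terminates the transcript. The insert is about 420 bp and encodes a putative protein of unknown function containing a DUF2012 domain (LDPBK_260650). It carries a C-terminal biotinylation sequence and a His tag, which suit capture on streptavidin and metal-affinity purification. Neither the insert nor the tags are annotated in the feature tables, but the unannotated gap between the signal sequence and the poly(A) signal is consistent with them.

The two sequence records have the same feature layout but differ in length by roughly 180 nt, mostly within the oriP region. The plasmid belongs to a set made for a systematic study of L. donovani cell surface and secreted proteins.
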