Features (pLannotate 1.2.2; 17 found; start..end, strand, type, name):
      7..386     +  enhancer       CMV enhancer: human cytomegalovirus immediate early enhancer
    388..587     +  promoter       CMV promoter: human cytomegalovirus (CMV) immediate early promoter
    655..693     +  misc_feature   Ad SA (fragment): adenovirus major late transcript splice acceptor (Friedrich and Soriano, 1991)
    726..935     -  CDS            PTP (fragment): TERM_ADE02 - Experimental evidence at protein level: Swiss-Prot protein existence level 1. Protein covalently bound to the viral DNA that acts as a primer for viral genomic replication by DNA strand displacement. Assembles on the viral origin of replication in an initiation complex with viral polymerase, DBP, host NFIA and host POU2F1/OCT1. During initiation, the polymerase covalently couples the first dCTP with Ser- 580 of pTP. The terminal protein stimulates the template activity over 20 fold compared to protein-free templates. Neo-synthesized viral genomes are linked to two preterminal prot
    966..1055    +  intron         chimeric intron (fragment): chimera between introns from adenovirus and immunoglobulin heavy chain genes
   1074..1120    +  CDS            IgH signal sequence (fragment): signal sequence from the mouse immunoglobulin heavy chain variable region
   1785..1840    +  polyA_signal   β-globin poly(A) signal: rabbit β-globin polyadenylation signal (Gil and Proudfoot, 1987)
   2354..4035    -  rep_origin     oriP (fragment): Epstein-Barr virus oriP replication origin (Yates et al., 2000)
   4162..4266    +  promoter       AmpR promoter: bla
   4267..5127    +  CDS            AmpR: β-lactamase; bla; confers resistance to ampicillin, carbenicillin, and related antibiotics
   5298..5886    +  rep_origin     ori: high-copy-number ColE1/pMB1/pBR322/pUC origin of replication
   6069..6161    +  CDS            lacI (fragment): lac repressor; lacI; The lac repressor binds to the lac operator to inhibit transcription in E. coli. This inhibition can be relieved by adding lactose or isopropyl-β-D-thiogalactopyranoside (IPTG).
   6174..6195    +  protein_bind   CAP binding site: CAP binding activates transcription in the presence of cAMP. E. coli catabolite activator protein
   6210..6240    +  promoter       lac promoter: promoter for the E. coli lac operon
   6248..6264    +  protein_bind   lac operator: The lac repressor binds to the lac operator to inhibit transcription in E. coli. This inhibition can be relieved by adding lactose or isopropyl-β-D-thiogalactopyranoside (IPTG). lac repressor encoded by lacI
   6334..6350    +  promoter       tet promoter (fragment): E. coli promoter for tetracycline efflux protein gene
   6360..6385    -  CDS            bla(M) (fragment): β-lactamase lacking the signal sequence; bla(M); allows cytosolic expression of β-lactamase
>Addgene plasmid #135899 | D86_Ld_260650 | depositor full sequence | sequence record 262378 | Full Sequence
CATGTTGACATTGATTATTGACTAGTTATTAATAGTAATCAATTACGGGGTCATTAGTTCATAGCCCATA
TATGGAGTTCCGCGTTACATAACTTACGGTAAATGGCCCGCCTGGCTGACCGCCCAACGACCCCCGCCCA
TTGACGTCAATAATGACGTATGTTCCCATAGTAACGCCAATAGGGACTTTCCATTGACGTCAATGGGTGG
AGTATTTACGGTAAACTGCCCACTTGGCAGTACATCAAGTGTATCATATGCCAAGTCCGCCCCCTATTGA
CGTCAATGACGGTAAATGGCCCGCCTGGCATTATGCCCAGTACATGACCTTACGGGACTTTCCTACTTGG
CAGTACATCTACGTATTAGTCATCGCTATTACCATGGTGATGCGGTTTTGGCAGTACACCAATGGGCGTG
GATAGCGGTTTGACTCACGGGGATTTCCAAGTCTCCACCCCATTGACGTCAATGGGAGTTTGTTTTGGCA
CCAAAATCAACGGGACTTTCCAAAATGTCGTAATAACCCCGCCCCGTTGACGCAAATGGGCGGTAGGCGT
GTACGGTGGGAGGTCTATATAAGCAGAGCTCGTTTAGTGAACCGTCAGATCCTCACTCTCTTCCGCATCG
CTGTCTGCGAGGGCCAGCTGTTGGGCTCGCGGTTGAGGACAAACTCTTCGCGGTCTTTCCAGTACTCTTG
GATCGGAAACCCGTCGGCCTCCGAACGGTACTCCGCCACCGAGGGACCTGAGCGAGTCCGCATCGACCGG
ATCGGAAAACCTCTCGAGAAAGGCGTCTAACCAGTCACAGTCGCAAGGTAGGCTGAGCACCGTGGCGGGC
GGCAGCGGGTGGCGGTCGGGGTTGTTTCTGGCGGAGGTGCTGCTGATGATGTAATTAAAGTAGGCGGTCT
TGAGACGGCGGATGGTCGAGGTGAGGTGTGGCAGGCTTGAGATCCAGCTGTTGGGGTGAGTACTCCCTCT
CAAAAGCGGGCATTACTTCTGCGCTAAGATTGTCAGTTTCCAAAAACGAGGAGGATTTGATATTCACCTG
GCCCGATCTGGCCATACACTTGAGTGACAATGACATCCACTTTGCCTTTCTCTCCACAGGTGTCCACTCC
CAGGTCCAAGTTTGCCACCATGGAGTTTCAGACCCAGGTACTCATGTCCCTGCTGCTCTGCATGTCTGGT
GCGGCCGCCGAAGAAGGAACGGTTACATACTACGGTCAGCTGAGATTGCCGCCAACGTACCTGCGTCATC
CAGATTGCTTTGAGGCCCTCAACGATATCCAGCCCGGCAGCGTGCTGTTGTATAACGGCCAGCACAGATT
TGTCGTGCCAACTGCCAGGGACGGCTCCTTCTCCGTCTATAAGCTGCCCTATGGGACATACATTCTGCAG
GCCGAGTATCATTACTTTATGTTCCCCACCGTGCGCGTCGAGGTTATGTACCGCGATACCGGCGACGACC
AAAAGGAGACTTTTATACGTACATCAGCTAACGACTATCCCGTGCGGCATCTCGAGGGGTCTGGACTGGA
CGAGGAATCACCAGCCGTGATTCCCTTTAGCGGTTACCATAACTACTATATCCCCCGCCAACAGATGGAC
ATTGTTTCCGGCGCGCCCGGCAGCCTGCACCACATCCTGGACGCCCAGAAGATGCTGTGGAACCACAGGG
ACAGGAACCTGCCTCCTCTGGCCCCTCTGGGCCCCCACCACCATCACCACCATTGAGTCTAGACACGTGA
TTAATTAAGGATCCCCCGACCTCGACCTCTGGCTAATAAAGGAAATTTATTTTCATTGCAATAGTGTGTT
GGAATTTTTTGTGTCTCTCACTCGGAAGGACATATGGGAGGGCAAATCATTTGGTCGAGATCCCTCGGAG
ATCTCTAGCTAGAGGATCGATCCCCGCCCCGGACGAACTAAACCTGACTACGACATCTCTGCCCCTTCTT
CGCGGGGCAGTGCATGTAATCCCTTCAGTTGGTTGGTACAACTTGCCAACTGGGCCCTGTTCCACATGTG
ACACGGGGGGGGACCAAACACAAAGGGGTTCTCTGACTGTAGTTGACATCCTTATAAATGGATGTGCACA
TTTGCCAACACTGAGTGGCTTTCATCCTGGAGCAGACTTTGCAGTCTGTGGACTGCAACACAACATTGCC
TTTATGTGTAACTCTTGGCTGAAGCTCTTACACCAATGCTGGGGGACATGTACCTCCCAGGGGCCCAGGA
AGACTACGGGAGGCTACACCAACGTCAATCAGAGGGGCCTGTGTAGCTACCGATAAGCGGACCCTCAAGA
GGGCATTAGCAATAGTGTTTATAAGGCCCCCTTGTTAACCCTAAACGGGTAGCATATGCTTCCCGGGTAG
TAGTATATACTATCCAGACTAACCCTAATTCAATAGCATATGTTACCCAACGGGAAGCATATGCTATCGA
ATTAGGGTTAGTAAAAGGGTCCTAAGGAACAGCGATATCTCCCACCCCATGAGCTGTCACGGTTTTATTT
ACATGGGGTCAGGATTCCACGAGGGTAGTGAACCATTTTAGTCACAAGGGCAGTGGCTGAAGATCAAGGA
GCGGGCAGTGAACTCTCCTGAATCTTCGCCTGCTTCTTCATTCTCCTTCGTTTAGCTAATAGAATAACTG
CTGAGTTGTGAACAGTAAGGTGTATGTGAGGTGCTCGAAAACAAGGTTTCAGGTGACGCCCCCAGAATAA
AATTTGGACGGGGGGTTCAGTGGTGGCATTGTGCTATGACACCAATATAACCCTCACAAACCCCTTGGGC
AATAAATACTAGTGTAGGAATGAAACATTCTGAATATCTTTAACAATAGAAATCCATGGGGTGGGGACAA
GCCGTAAAGACTGGATGTCCATCTCACACGAATTTATGGCTATGGGCAACACATAATCCTAGTGCAATAT
GATACTGGGGTTATTAAGATGTGTCCCAGGCAGGGACCAAGACAGGTGAACCATGTTGTTACACTCTATT
TGTAACAAGGGGAAAGAGAGTGGACGCCGACAGCAGCGGACTCCACTGGTTGTCTCTAACACCCCCGAAA
ATTAAACGGGGCTCCACGCCAATGGGGCCCATAAACAAAGACAAGTGGCCACTCTTTTTTTTGAAATTGT
GGAGTGGGGGCACGCGTCAGCCCCCACACGCCGCCCTGCGGTTTTGGACTGTAAAATAAGGGTGTAATAA
CTTGGCTGATTGTAACCCCGCTAACCACTGCGGTCAAACCACTTGCCCACAAAACCACTAATGGCACCCC
GGGGAATACCTGCATAAGTAGGTGGGCGGGCCAAGATAGGGGCGCGATTGCTGCGATCTGGAGGACAAAT
TACACACACTTGCGCCTGAGCGCCAAGCACAGGGTTGTTGGTCCTCATATTCACGAGGTCGCTGAGAGCA
CGGTGGGCTAATGTTGCCATGGGTAGCATATACTACCCAAATATCTGGATAGCATATGCTATCCTAATCT
ATATCTGGGTAGCATAGGCTATCCTAATCTATATCTGGGTAGCATATGCTATCCTAATCTATATCTGGGT
AGTATATGCTATCCTAATTTATATCTGGGTAGCATAGGCTATCCTAATCTATATCTGGGTAGCATATGCT
ATCCTAATCTATATCTGGGTAGTATATGCTATCCTAATCTGTATCCGGGTAGCATATGCTATCCTAATAG
AGATTAGGGTAGTATATGCTATCCTAATTTATATCTGGGTAGCATATACTACCCAAATATCTGGATAGCA
TATGCTATCCTAATCTATATCTGGGTAGCATATGCTATCCTAATCTATATCTGGGTAGCATAGGCTATCC
TAATCTATATCTGGGTAGCATATGCTATCCTAATCTATATCTGGGTAGTATATGCTATCCTAATTTATAT
CTGGGTAGCATAGGCTATCCTAATCTATATCTGGGTAGCATATGCTATCCTAATCTATATCTGGGTAGTA
TATGCTATCCTAATCTGTATCCGGGTAGCATATGCTATCCTCATGATAAGCTGTCAAACATGAGAATTTT
CTTGAAGACGAAAGGGCCTCGTGATACGCCTATTTTTATAGGTTAATGTCATGATAATAATGGTTTCTTA
GACGTCAGGTGGCACTTTTCGGGGAAATGTGCGCGGAACCCCTATTTGTTTATTTTTCTAAATACATTCA
AATATGTATCCGCTCATGAGACAATAACCCTGATAAATGCTTCAATAATATTGAAAAAGGAAGAGTATGA
GTATTCAACATTTCCGTGTCGCCCTTATTCCCTTTTTTGCGGCATTTTGCCTTCCTGTTTTTGCTCACCC
AGAAACGCTGGTGAAAGTAAAAGATGCTGAAGATCAGTTGGGTGCACGAGTGGGTTACATCGAACTGGAT
CTCAACAGCGGTAAGATCCTTGAGAGTTTTCGCCCCGAAGAACGTTTTCCAATGATGAGCACTTTTAAAG
TTCTGCTATGTGGCGCGGTATTATCCCGTGTTGACGCCGGGCAAGAGCAACTCGGTCGCCGCATACACTA
TTCTCAGAATGACTTGGTTGAGTACTCACCAGTCACAGAAAAGCATCTTACGGATGGCATGACAGTAAGA
GAATTATGCAGTGCTGCCATAACCATGAGTGATAACACTGCGGCCAACTTACTTCTGACAACGATCGGAG
GACCGAAGGAGCTAACCGCTTTTTTGCACAACATGGGGGATCATGTAACTCGCCTTGATCGTTGGGAACC
GGAGCTGAATGAAGCCATACCAAACGACGAGCGTGACACCACGATGCCTGCAGCAATGGCAACAACGTTG
CGCAAACTATTAACTGGCGAACTACTTACTCTAGCTTCCCGGCAACAATTAATAGACTGGATGGAGGCGG
ATAAAGTTGCAGGACCACTTCTGCGCTCGGCCCTTCCGGCTGGCTGGTTTATTGCTGATAAATCTGGAGC
CGGTGAGCGTGGGTCTCGCGGTATCATTGCAGCACTGGGGCCAGATGGTAAGCCCTCCCGTATCGTAGTT
ATCTACACGACGGGGAGTCAGGCAACTATGGATGAACGAAATAGACAGATCGCTGAGATAGGTGCCTCAC
TGATTAAGCATTGGTAACTGTCAGACCAAGTTTACTCATATATACTTTAGATTGATTTAAAACTTCATTT
TTAATTTAAAAGGATCTAGGTGAAGATCCTTTTTGATAATCTCATGACCAAAATCCCTTAACGTGAGTTT
TCGTTCCACTGAGCGTCAGACCCCGTAGAAAAGATCAAAGGATCTTCTTGAGATCCTTTTTTTCTGCGCG
TAATCTGCTGCTTGCAAACAAAAAAACCACCGCTACCAGCGGTGGTTTGTTTGCCGGATCAAGAGCTACC
AACTCTTTTTCCGAAGGTAACTGGCTTCAGCAGAGCGCAGATACCAAATACTGTTCTTCTAGTGTAGCCG
TAGTTAGGCCACCACTTCAAGAACTCTGTAGCACCGCCTACATACCTCGCTCTGCTAATCCTGTTACCAG
TGGCTGCTGCCAGTGGCGATAAGTCGTGTCTTACCGGGTTGGACTCAAGACGATAGTTACCGGATAAGGC
GCAGCGGTCGGGCTGAACGGGGGGTTCGTGCACACAGCCCAGCTTGGAGCGAACGACCTACACCGAACTG
AGATACCTACAGCGTGAGCTATGAGAAAGCGCCACGCTTCCCGAAGGGAGAAAGGCGGACAGGTATCCGG
TAAGCGGCAGGGTCGGAACAGGAGAGCGCACGAGGGAGCTTCCAGGGGGAAACGCCTGGTATCTTTATAG
TCCTGTCGGGTTTCGCCACCTCTGACTTGAGCGTCGATTTTTGTGATGCTCGTCAGGGGGGCGGAGCCTA
TGGAAAAACGCCAGCAACGCGGCCTTTTTACGGTTCCTGGCCTTTTGCTGGCCTTTTGCTCACATGTTCT
TTCCTGCGTTATCCCCTGATTCTGTGGATAACCGTATTACCGCCTTTGAGTGAGCTGATACCGCTCGCCG
CAGCCGAACGACCGAGCGCAGCGAGTCAGTGAGCGAGGAAGCGGAAGAGCGCCCAATACGCAAACCGCCT
CTCCCCGCGCGTTGGCCGATTCATTAATGCAGCTGGCACGACAGGTTTCCCGACTGGAAAGCGGGCAGTG
AGCGCAACGCAATTAATGTGAGTTAGCTCACTCATTAGGCACCCCAGGCTTTACACTTTATGCTTCCGGC
TCGTATGTTGTGTGGAATTGTGAGCGGATAACAATTTCACACAGGAAACAGCTATGACCATGATTACGCC
AAGCTCTAGCTAGAGGTCGACCAATTCTCATGTTTGACAGCTTATCATCGCAGATCCGGGCAACGTTGTT
GCCATTGCTGCAGGCGCAGAACTGGTAGGTATGGAAGATCTATACATTGAATCAATATTGGCAATTAGCC
ATATTAGTCATTGGTTATATAGCATAAATCAATATTGGCTATTGGCCATTGCATACGTTGTATCTATATC
ATAATATGTACATTTATATTGGCTCATGTCCAATATGACCGC
