Features (pLannotate 1.2.2; 17 found; start..end, strand, type, name):
      1..380     +  enhancer       CMV enhancer: human cytomegalovirus immediate early enhancer
    382..581     +  promoter       CMV promoter: human cytomegalovirus (CMV) immediate early promoter
    649..687     +  misc_feature   Ad SA (fragment): adenovirus major late transcript splice acceptor (Friedrich and Soriano, 1991)
    720..929     -  CDS            PTP (fragment): TERM_ADE02 - Experimental evidence at protein level: Swiss-Prot protein existence level 1. Protein covalently bound to the viral DNA that acts as a primer for viral genomic replication by DNA strand displacement. Assembles on the viral origin of replication in an initiation complex with viral polymerase, DBP, host NFIA and host POU2F1/OCT1. During initiation, the polymerase covalently couples the first dCTP with Ser- 580 of pTP. The terminal protein stimulates the template activity over 20 fold compared to protein-free templates. Neo-synthesized viral genomes are linked to two preterminal prot
    960..1049    +  intron         chimeric intron (fragment): chimera between introns from adenovirus and immunoglobulin heavy chain genes
   1068..1114    +  CDS            IgH signal sequence (fragment): signal sequence from the mouse immunoglobulin heavy chain variable region
   1779..1834    +  polyA_signal   β-globin poly(A) signal: rabbit β-globin polyadenylation signal (Gil and Proudfoot, 1987)
   2348..3849    -  rep_origin     oriP (fragment): Epstein-Barr virus oriP replication origin (Yates et al., 2000)
   3980..4084    +  promoter       AmpR promoter: bla
   4085..4945    +  CDS            AmpR: β-lactamase; bla; confers resistance to ampicillin, carbenicillin, and related antibiotics
   5116..5704    +  rep_origin     ori: high-copy-number ColE1/pMB1/pBR322/pUC origin of replication
   5887..5979    +  CDS            lacI (fragment): lac repressor; lacI; The lac repressor binds to the lac operator to inhibit transcription in E. coli. This inhibition can be relieved by adding lactose or isopropyl-β-D-thiogalactopyranoside (IPTG).
   5992..6013    +  protein_bind   CAP binding site: CAP binding activates transcription in the presence of cAMP. E. coli catabolite activator protein
   6028..6058    +  promoter       lac promoter: promoter for the E. coli lac operon
   6066..6082    +  protein_bind   lac operator: The lac repressor binds to the lac operator to inhibit transcription in E. coli. This inhibition can be relieved by adding lactose or isopropyl-β-D-thiogalactopyranoside (IPTG). lac repressor encoded by lacI
   6152..6168    +  promoter       tet promoter (fragment): E. coli promoter for tetracycline efflux protein gene
   6178..6203    -  CDS            bla(M) (fragment): β-lactamase lacking the signal sequence; bla(M); allows cytosolic expression of β-lactamase
>Addgene plasmid #135899 | D86_Ld_260650 | addgene full sequence | sequence record 275114 | Addgene NGS Result
GACATTGATTATTGACTAGTTATTAATAGTAATCAATTACGGGGTCATTAGTTCATAGCCCATATATGGA
GTTCCGCGTTACATAACTTACGGTAAATGGCCCGCCTGGCTGACCGCCCAACGACCCCCGCCCATTGACG
TCAATAATGACGTATGTTCCCATAGTAACGCCAATAGGGACTTTCCATTGACGTCAATGGGTGGAGTATT
TACGGTAAACTGCCCACTTGGCAGTACATCAAGTGTATCATATGCCAAGTCCGCCCCCTATTGACGTCAA
TGACGGTAAATGGCCCGCCTGGCATTATGCCCAGTACATGACCTTACGGGACTTTCCTACTTGGCAGTAC
ATCTACGTATTAGTCATCGCTATTACCATGGTGATGCGGTTTTGGCAGTACACCAATGGGCGTGGATAGC
GGTTTGACTCACGGGGATTTCCAAGTCTCCACCCCATTGACGTCAATGGGAGTTTGTTTTGGCACCAAAA
TCAACGGGACTTTCCAAAATGTCGTAATAACCCCGCCCCGTTGACGCAAATGGGCGGTAGGCGTGTACGG
TGGGAGGTCTATATAAGCAGAGCTCGTTTAGTGAACCGTCAGATCCTCACTCTCTTCCGCATCGCTGTCT
GCGAGGGCCAGCTGTTGGGCTCGCGGTTGAGGACAAACTCTTCGCGGTCTTTCCAGTACTCTTGGATCGG
AAACCCGTCGGCCTCCGAACGGTACTCCGCCACCGAGGGACCTGAGCGAGTCCGCATCGACCGGATCGGA
AAACCTCTCGAGAAAGGCGTCTAACCAGTCACAGTCGCAAGGTAGGCTGAGCACCGTGGCGGGCGGCAGC
GGGTGGCGGTCGGGGTTGTTTCTGGCGGAGGTGCTGCTGATGATGTAATTAAAGTAGGCGGTCTTGAGAC
GGCGGATGGTCGAGGTGAGGTGTGGCAGGCTTGAGATCCAGCTGTTGGGGTGAGTACTCCCTCTCAAAAG
CGGGCATTACTTCTGCGCTAAGATTGTCAGTTTCCAAAAACGAGGAGGATTTGATATTCACCTGGCCCGA
TCTGGCCATACACTTGAGTGACAATGACATCCACTTTGCCTTTCTCTCCACAGGTGTCCACTCCCAGGTC
CAAGTTTGCCACCATGGAGTTTCAGACCCAGGTACTCATGTCCCTGCTGCTCTGCATGTCTGGTGCGGCC
GCCGAAGAAGGAACGGTTACATACTACGGTCAGCTGAGATTGCCGCCAACGTACCTGCGTCATCCAGATT
GCTTTGAGGCCCTCAACGATATCCAGCCCGGCAGCGTGCTGTTGTATAACGGCCAGCACAGATTTGTCGT
GCCAACTGCCAGGGACGGCTCCTTCTCCGTCTATAAGCTGCCCTATGGGACATACATTCTGCAGGCCGAG
TATCATTACTTTATGTTCCCCACCGTGCGCGTCGAGGTTATGTACCGCGATACCGGCGACGACCAAAAGG
AGACTTTTATACGTACATCAGCTAACGACTATCCCGTGCGGCATCTCGAGGGGTCTGGACTGGACGAGGA
ATCACCAGCCGTGATTCCCTTTAGCGGTTACCATAACTACTATATCCCCCGCCAACAGATGGACATTGTT
TCCGGCGCGCCCGGCAGCCTGCACCACATCCTGGACGCCCAGAAGATGCTGTGGAACCACAGGGACAGGA
ACCTGCCTCCTCTGGCCCCTCTGGGCCCCCACCACCATCACCACCATTGAGTCTAGACACGTGATTAATT
AAGGATCCCCCGACCTCGACCTCTGGCTAATAAAGGAAATTTATTTTCATTGCAATAGTGTGTTGGAATT
TTTTGTGTCTCTCACTCGGAAGGACATATGGGAGGGCAAATCATTTGGTCGAGATCCCTCGGAGATCTCT
AGCTAGAGGATCGATCCCCGCCCCGGACGAACTAAACCTGACTACGACATCTCTGCCCCTTCTTCGCGGG
GCAGTGCATGTAATCCCTTCAGTTGGTTGGTACAACTTGCCAACTGGGCCCTGTTCCACATGTGACACGG
GGGGGGACCAAACACAAAGGGGTTCTCTGACTGTAGTTGACATCCTTATAAATGGATGTGCACATTTGCC
AACACTGAGTGGCTTTCATCCTGGAGCAGACTTTGCAGTCTGTGGACTGCAACACAACATTGCCTTTATG
TGTAACTCTTGGCTGAAGCTCTTACACCAATGCTGGGGGACATGTACCTCCCAGGGGCCCAGGAAGACTA
CGGGAGGCTACACCAACGTCAATCAGAGGGGCCTGTGTAGCTACCGATAAGCGGACCCTCAAGAGGGCAT
TAGCAATAGTGTTTATAAGGCCCCCTTGTTAACCCTAAACGGGTAGCATATGCTTCCCGGGTAGTAGTAT
ATACTATCCAGACTAACCCTAATTCAATAGCATATGTTACCCAACGGGAAGCATATGCTATCGAATTAGG
GTTAGTAAAAGGGTCCTAAGGAACAGCGATATCTCCCACCCCATGAGCTGTCACGGTTTTATTTACATGG
GGTCAGGATTCCACGAGGGTAGTGAACCATTTTAGTCACAAGGGCAGTGGCTGAAGATCAAGGAGCGGGC
AGTGAACTCTCCTGAATCTTCGCCTGCTTCTTCATTCTCCTTCGTTTAGCTAATAGAATAACTGCTGAGT
TGTGAACAGTAAGGTGTATGTGAGGTGCTCGAAAACAAGGTTTCAGGTGACGCCCCCAGAATAAAATTTG
GACGGGGGGTTCAGTGGTGGCATTGTGCTATGACACCAATATAACCCTCACAAACCCCTTGGGCAATAAA
TACTAGTGTAGGAATGAAACATTCTGAATATCTTTAACAATAGAAATCCATGGGGTGGGGACAAGCCGTA
AAGACTGGATGTCCATCTCACACGAATTTATGGCTATGGGCAACACATAATCCTAGTGCAATATGATACT
GGGGTTATTAAGATGTGTCCCAGGCAGGGACCAAGACAGGTGAACCATGTTGTTACACTCTATTTGTAAC
AAGGGGAAAGAGAGTGGACGCCGACAGCAGCGGACTCCACTGGTTGTCTCTAACACCCCCGAAAATTAAA
CGGGGCTCCACGCCAATGGGGCCCATAAACAAAGACAAGTGGCCACTCTTTTTTTTGAAATTGTGGAGTG
GGGGCACGCGTCAGCCCCCACACGCCGCCCTGCGGTTTTGGACTGTAAAATAAGGGTGTAATAACTTGGC
TGATTGTAACCCCGCTAACCACTGCGGTCAAACCACTTGCCCACAAAACCACTAATGGCACCCCGGGGAA
TACCTGCATAAGTAGGTGGGCGGGCCAAGATAGGGGCGCGATTGCTGCGATCTGGAGGACAAATTACACA
CACTTGCGCCTGAGCGCCAAGCACAGGGTTGTTGGTCCTCATATTCACGAGGTCGCTGAGAGCACGGTGG
GCTAATGTTGCCATGGGTAGCATATACTACCCAAATATCTGGATAGCATATGCTATCCTAATCTATATCT
GGGTAGCATAGGCTATCCTAATCTATATCTGGGTAGCATATGCTATCCTAATCTATATCTGGGTAGTATA
TGCTATCCTAATTTATATCTGGGTAGCATAGGCTATCCTAATCTATATCTGGGTAGCATATGCTATCCTA
ATCTATATCTGGGTAGTATATGCTATCCTAATCTGTATCCGGGTAGCATATGCTATCCTAATAGAGATTA
GGGTAGTATATGCTATCCTAATTTATATCTGGGTAGCATAGGCTATCCTAATCTATATCTGGGTAGCATA
TGCTATCCTAATCTATATCTGGGTAGTATATGCTATCCTAATCTGTATCCGGGTAGCATATGCTATCCTC
ATGATAAGCTGTCAAACATGAGAATTTTCTTGAAGACGAAAGGGCCTCGTGATACGCCTATTTTTATAGG
TTAATGTCATGATAATAATGGTTTCTTAGACGTCAGGTGGCACTTTTCGGGGAAATGTGCGCGGAACCCC
TATTTGTTTATTTTTCTAAATACATTCAAATATGTATCCGCTCATGAGACAATAACCCTGATAAATGCTT
CAATAATATTGAAAAAGGAAGAGTATGAGTATTCAACATTTCCGTGTCGCCCTTATTCCCTTTTTTGCGG
CATTTTGCCTTCCTGTTTTTGCTCACCCAGAAACGCTGGTGAAAGTAAAAGATGCTGAAGATCAGTTGGG
TGCACGAGTGGGTTACATCGAACTGGATCTCAACAGCGGTAAGATCCTTGAGAGTTTTCGCCCCGAAGAA
CGTTTTCCAATGATGAGCACTTTTAAAGTTCTGCTATGTGGCGCGGTATTATCCCGTGTTGACGCCGGGC
AAGAGCAACTCGGTCGCCGCATACACTATTCTCAGAATGACTTGGTTGAGTACTCACCAGTCACAGAAAA
GCATCTTACGGATGGCATGACAGTAAGAGAATTATGCAGTGCTGCCATAACCATGAGTGATAACACTGCG
GCCAACTTACTTCTGACAACGATCGGAGGACCGAAGGAGCTAACCGCTTTTTTGCACAACATGGGGGATC
ATGTAACTCGCCTTGATCGTTGGGAACCGGAGCTGAATGAAGCCATACCAAACGACGAGCGTGACACCAC
GATGCCTGCAGCAATGGCAACAACGTTGCGCAAACTATTAACTGGCGAACTACTTACTCTAGCTTCCCGG
CAACAATTAATAGACTGGATGGAGGCGGATAAAGTTGCAGGACCACTTCTGCGCTCGGCCCTTCCGGCTG
GCTGGTTTATTGCTGATAAATCTGGAGCCGGTGAGCGTGGGTCTCGCGGTATCATTGCAGCACTGGGGCC
AGATGGTAAGCCCTCCCGTATCGTAGTTATCTACACGACGGGGAGTCAGGCAACTATGGATGAACGAAAT
AGACAGATCGCTGAGATAGGTGCCTCACTGATTAAGCATTGGTAACTGTCAGACCAAGTTTACTCATATA
TACTTTAGATTGATTTAAAACTTCATTTTTAATTTAAAAGGATCTAGGTGAAGATCCTTTTTGATAATCT
CATGACCAAAATCCCTTAACGTGAGTTTTCGTTCCACTGAGCGTCAGACCCCGTAGAAAAGATCAAAGGA
TCTTCTTGAGATCCTTTTTTTCTGCGCGTAATCTGCTGCTTGCAAACAAAAAAACCACCGCTACCAGCGG
TGGTTTGTTTGCCGGATCAAGAGCTACCAACTCTTTTTCCGAAGGTAACTGGCTTCAGCAGAGCGCAGAT
ACCAAATACTGTTCTTCTAGTGTAGCCGTAGTTAGGCCACCACTTCAAGAACTCTGTAGCACCGCCTACA
TACCTCGCTCTGCTAATCCTGTTACCAGTGGCTGCTGCCAGTGGCGATAAGTCGTGTCTTACCGGGTTGG
ACTCAAGACGATAGTTACCGGATAAGGCGCAGCGGTCGGGCTGAACGGGGGGTTCGTGCACACAGCCCAG
CTTGGAGCGAACGACCTACACCGAACTGAGATACCTACAGCGTGAGCTATGAGAAAGCGCCACGCTTCCC
GAAGGGAGAAAGGCGGACAGGTATCCGGTAAGCGGCAGGGTCGGAACAGGAGAGCGCACGAGGGAGCTTC
CAGGGGGAAACGCCTGGTATCTTTATAGTCCTGTCGGGTTTCGCCACCTCTGACTTGAGCGTCGATTTTT
GTGATGCTCGTCAGGGGGGCGGAGCCTATGGAAAAACGCCAGCAACGCGGCCTTTTTACGGTTCCTGGCC
TTTTGCTGGCCTTTTGCTCACATGTTCTTTCCTGCGTTATCCCCTGATTCTGTGGATAACCGTATTACCG
CCTTTGAGTGAGCTGATACCGCTCGCCGCAGCCGAACGACCGAGCGCAGCGAGTCAGTGAGCGAGGAAGC
GGAAGAGCGCCCAATACGCAAACCGCCTCTCCCCGCGCGTTGGCCGATTCATTAATGCAGCTGGCACGAC
AGGTTTCCCGACTGGAAAGCGGGCAGTGAGCGCAACGCAATTAATGTGAGTTAGCTCACTCATTAGGCAC
CCCAGGCTTTACACTTTATGCTTCCGGCTCGTATGTTGTGTGGAATTGTGAGCGGATAACAATTTCACAC
AGGAAACAGCTATGACCATGATTACGCCAAGCTCTAGCTAGAGGTCGACCAATTCTCATGTTTGACAGCT
TATCATCGCAGATCCGGGCAACGTTGTTGCCATTGCTGCAGGCGCAGAACTGGTAGGTATGGAAGATCTA
TACATTGAATCAATATTGGCAATTAGCCATATTAGTCATTGGTTATATAGCATAAATCAATATTGGCTAT
TGGCCATTGCATACGTTGTATCTATATCATAATATGTACATTTATATTGGCTCATGTCCAATATGACCGC
CATGTT
